Addgene plasmid #152122: pGBW-m4134360
Purpose: Mammalian expression plasmid for SARS-CoV-2 endoRNAse
Depositing lab: Ginkgo Bioworks & Benjie Chen. Depositing organization: Ginkgo Bioworks.
Backbone
  Vector backbone: pTwist_CMV_Hygro_6
  Backbone size w/o insert (bp): 6525
  Vector type: Mammalian Expression
  Selectable markers: Hygromycin
Growth in bacteria
  Bacterial resistance: Ampicillin, 100 μg/mL
  Growth temperature: 37°C
  Growth strain: DH5alpha
  Copy number: High Copy
Gene/Insert
  Gene/Insert name: SARS-CoV-2 endoRNAse
  Species: Severe acute respiratory syndrome coronavirus 2
  Insert size (bp): 1037
  Mutation: wt
  Entrez Gene: ORF1ab (a.k.a. GU280_gp01)
  Promoter: CMV
  Tag / fusion protein: Cleavable TEV;CBP (C terminal on backbone)
  Cloning method: Unknown
Resource information
  A portion of this plasmid was derived from a plasmid made by: GinkgoBioworks
Depositor comments: NCBI reference sequence: YP_009725310.1
How to cite: pGBW-m4134360 was a gift from Ginkgo Bioworks & Benjie Chen (Addgene plasmid # 152122 ; http://n2t.net/addgene:152122 ; RRID:Addgene_152122)
