[The description below was written by a language model from this plasmid's Addgene catalogue record and pLannotate feature annotations shown in this document.]
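Description:
pGBW-m4134360 is a mammalian expression plasmid built on the pTwist_CMV_Hygro_6 backbone that carries the wild-type SARS-CoV-2 endoRNAse coding region, a roughly 1 kb segment of the viral ORF1ab replicase polyprotein. The automated annotation recognises this open reading frame only as a fragment of the SARS-CoV-2 replicase polyprotein. The functional text it attaches concerns the 2'-O-methyltransferase, which reflects the generic polyprotein database entry rather than the catalogue identity of the insert. In bacteria the plasmid replicates from a high-copy ColE1/pUC-type origin and is selected with ampicillin through a full-length β-lactamase gene. A short additional β-lactamase fragment is also annotated elsewhere in the backbone.

Expression of the insert is driven by the human cytomegalovirus immediate-early enhancer and promoter elements located just upstream of the coding sequence across the plasmid's numbering origin. The backbone supplies a C-terminal TEV-cleavable calmodulin-binding peptide tag, of which the feature table detects only a short CBP fragment immediately after the insert; the TEV site itself is not annotated. This tag would allow calcium-dependent capture on calmodulin resin and subsequent removal by protease. An SV40 polyadenylation signal is annotated downstream of the insert, although on the opposite strand. The expression unit is bracketed by β-globin insulator elements, bacterial rrnG and T7 terminators and synthetic poly(A) signals, which are arranged to limit transcriptional read-through. A separate cassette, comprising the human ubiquitin C promoter, a hygromycin phosphotransferase gene and a synthetic poly(A) signal, permits hygromycin selection of transfected mammalian cells. The construct is intended for producing the tagged viral endoRNAse in mammalian cells.
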