Features (pLannotate 1.2.2; 20 found; start..end, strand, type, name):
      8..1045    +  CDS            rep (fragment): R1AB_SARS2 - Experimental evidence at protein level: Swiss-Prot protein existence level 1. [2'-O-methyltransferase]: Methyltransferase that mediates mRNA cap 2'-O-ribose methylation to the 5'-cap structure of viral mRNAs. N7-methyl guanosine cap is a prerequisite for binding of nsp16. Therefore plays an essential role in viral mRNAs cap methylation which is essential to evade immune system. From Severe acute respiratory syndrome coronavirus 2 (2019-nCoV) (SARS-CoV-2).
   1073..1089    +  CDS            CBP (fragment): calmodulin-binding peptide derived from skeletal muscle myosin light chain kinase; binds calmodulin with nanomolar affinity in the presence of calcium
   1213..1334    -  polyA_signal   SV40 poly(A) signal: SV40 polyadenylation signal
   1357..1426    -  CDS            large T antigen (fragment): large T antigen from SV40 (simian virus 40)
   1449..1495    +  terminator     T7 terminator: transcription terminator for bacteriophage T7 RNA polymerase
   1525..1661    +  terminator     rrnG terminator: transcription terminator from the E. coli ribosomal RNA rrnG operon (Albrechtsen et al., 1991)
   1706..1777    +  misc_feature   3' β-globin insulator: insulator downstream of the human β-globin locus (Farrell et al., 2002)
   2003..2591    -  rep_origin     ori: high-copy-number ColE1/pMB1/pBR322/pUC origin of replication
   2763..2827    -  CDS            bla(M) (fragment): β-lactamase lacking the signal sequence; bla(M); allows cytosolic expression of β-lactamase
   3091..4300    +  promoter       UbC promoter: human ubiquitin C promoter
   4310..5331    +  CDS            HygR (fragment): hygromycin B phosphotransferase confers resistance to hygromycin
   5359..5407    +  polyA_signal   poly(A) signal: synthetic polyadenylation signal
   5673..6533    +  CDS            AmpR: β-lactamase; bla; confers resistance to ampicillin, carbenicillin, and related antibiotics
   6546..6682    +  terminator     rrnG terminator: transcription terminator from the E. coli ribosomal RNA rrnG operon (Albrechtsen et al., 1991)
   6827..6898    +  misc_feature   5' β-globin insulator: insulator upstream of the human β-globin locus (Farrell et al., 2002)
   6903..6949    -  terminator     T7 terminator: transcription terminator for bacteriophage T7 RNA polymerase
   6967..7015    -  polyA_signal   poly(A) signal: synthetic polyadenylation signal
   7096..7399    +  enhancer       CMV enhancer: human cytomegalovirus immediate early enhancer
   7472..7489    -  promoter       CMV promoter (fragment): human cytomegalovirus (CMV) immediate early promoter
   7552..7603    +  promoter       CMVd2 promoter: truncated human cytomegalovirus (CMV) immediate early promoter that yields moderately reduced expression relative to the full-length promoter
>Addgene plasmid #152122 | pGBW-m4134360 | depositor full sequence | sequence record 295134 | Full Sequence
CACCATGTCACTGGAGAACGTTGCTTTCAATGTAGTGAACAAGGGGCACTTTGACGGACAGCAAGGCGAA
GTGCCGGTCAGTATCATAAATAATACGGTGTACACCAAAGTCGATGGTGTTGACGTGGAGTTATTTGAAA
ACAAGACAACTTTGCCTGTCAATGTGGCCTTCGAGCTGTGGGCAAAACGCAACATTAAGCCAGTACCCGA
AGTGAAAATCCTCAACAATCTTGGCGTTGATATTGCCGCAAACACTGTTATCTGGGATTATAAGCGAGAT
GCGCCTGCCCATATATCCACCATTGGAGTGTGTTCTATGACAGACATCGCTAAAAAGCCCACCGAGACAA
TTTGCGCGCCACTCACGGTATTCTTTGACGGGAGGGTCGACGGTCAGGTGGATCTGTTTAGAAATGCCCG
TAACGGCGTACTTATTACTGAAGGAAGCGTGAAAGGCCTACAGCCCAGTGTTGGGCCGAAGCAAGCAAGC
CTAAATGGAGTCACACTGATCGGAGAGGCTGTGAAAACCCAGTTCAACTACTATAAGAAGGTCGACGGCG
TGGTTCAGCAGCTGCCTGAGACATACTTTACCCAATCGCGGAATCTGCAAGAATTTAAGCCCAGATCCCA
GATGGAGATTGACTTCTTGGAACTGGCCATGGATGAGTTCATCGAACGGTATAAGCTCGAGGGCTACGCC
TTCGAGCACATAGTTTATGGGGATTTTTCTCATTCACAGTTAGGCGGTCTGCACTTGCTCATCGGATTAG
CGAAACGCTTTAAAGAGAGCCCATTCGAACTTGAAGACTTTATCCCAATGGACTCAACTGTGAAGAATTA
CTTCATAACTGACGCTCAGACAGGGTCCAGCAAGTGCGTCTGTTCTGTTATTGATTTGCTACTTGATGAT
TTCGTGGAGATTATTAAATCACAGGACCTGTCCGTGGTTTCGAAGGTCGTGAAAGTAACCATCGACTATA
CGGAAATTAGTTTCATGCTTTGGTGTAAGGATGGCCATGTGGAGACATTTTATCCTAAGCTCCAGGAAAA
CCTTTACTTTCAGTCGAAGAGGCGATGGAAAAAGAATTTTATCGCGGTGAGTGCAGCCAACAGATTCAAA
AAGATATCCTCGTCTGGTGCCCTCTAAGGATCCGCAGGCCTCTGCTAGCTTGACTGACTGAGATACAGCG
TACCTTCAGCTCACAGACATGATAAGATACATTGATGAGTTTGGACAAACCACAACTAGAATGCAGTGAA
AAAAATGCTTTATTTGTGAAATTTGTGATGCTATTGCTTTATTTGTAACCATTATAAGCTGCAATAAACA
AGTTAACAACAACAATTGCATTCATTTTATGTTTCAGGTTCAGGGGGAGGTGTGGGAGGTTTTTTAAAGC
AAGTAAAACCTCTACAAATGTGGTATTGGCCCATCTCTATCGGTATCGTAGCATAACCCCTTGGGGCCTC
TAAACGGGTCTTGAGGGGTTTTTTGTGCCCCTCGGGCCGGATTGCTATCTACCGGCATTGGCGCAGAAAA
AAATGCCTGATGCGACGCTGCGCGTCTTATACTCCCACATATGCCAGATTCAGCAACGGATACGGCTTCC
CCAACTTGCCCACTTCCATACGTGTCCTCCTTACCAGAAATTTATCCTTAAGGTCGTCAGCTATCCTGCA
GGCGATCTCTCGATTTCGATCAAGACATTCCTTTAATGGTCTTTTCTGGACACCACTAGGGGTCAGAAGT
AGTTCATCAAACTTTCTTCCCTCCCTAATCTCATTGGTTACCTTGGGCTATCGAAACTTAATTAACCAGT
CAAGTCAGCTACTTGGCGAGATCGACTTGTCTGGGTTTCGACTACGCTCAGAATTGCGTCAGTCAAGTTC
GATCTGGTCCTTGCTATTGCACCCGTTCTCCGATTACGAGTTTCATTTAAATCATGTGAGCAAAAGGCCA
GCAAAAGGCCAGGAACCGTAAAAAGGCCGCGTTGCTGGCGTTTTTCCATAGGCTCCGCCCCCCTGACGAG
CATCACAAAAATCGACGCTCAAGTCAGAGGTGGCGAAACCCGACAGGACTATAAAGATACCAGGCGTTTC
CCCCTGGAAGCTCCCTCGTGCGCTCTCCTGTTCCGACCCTGCCGCTTACCGGATACCTGTCCGCCTTTCT
CCCTTCGGGAAGCGTGGCGCTTTCTCATAGCTCACGCTGTAGGTATCTCAGTTCGGTGTAGGTCGTTCGC
TCCAAGCTGGGCTGTGTGCACGAACCCCCCGTTCAGCCCGACCGCTGCGCCTTATCCGGTAACTATCGTC
TTGAGTCCAACCCGGTAAGACACGACTTATCGCCACTGGCAGCAGCCACTGGTAACAGGATTAGCAGAGC
GAGGTATGTAGGCGGTGCTACAGAGTTCTTGAAGTGGTGGCCTAACTACGGCTACACTAGAAGAACAGTA
TTTGGTATCTGCGCTCTGCTGAAGCCAGTTACCTTCGGAAAAAGAGTTGGTAGCTCTTGATCCGGCAAAC
AAACCACCGCTGGTAGCGGTGGTTTTTTTGTTTGCAAGCAGCAGATTACGCGCAGAAAAAAAGGATCTCA
AGAAGATCCTTTGATCTTTTCTACGGGGTCTGACGCTCAGTGGAACGAAAACTCACGTTAAGGGATTTTG
GTCATGAGATTATCAAAAAGGATCTTCACCTAGATCCTTTTAAATTAAAAATGAAGTTTTAAATCAATCT
AAAGTATATATGAGTAAACTTGGTCTGACAGTTACCAATGCTTAATCAGTGAGGCACCTATCTCAGCGAT
CTGTCTATTTCGTTCATCCATAGTTGCATTTAAATTTCCGAACTCTCCAAGGCCCTCGTCGGAAAATCTT
CAAACCTTTCGTCCGATCCATCTTGCAGGCTACCTCTCGAACGAACTATCGCAAGTCTCTTGGCCGGCCT
TGCGCCTTGGCTATTGCTTGGCAGCGCCTATCGCCAGGTATTACTCCAATCCCGAATATCCGAGATCGGG
ATCACCCGAGAGAAGTTCAACCTACATCCTCAATCCCGATCTATCCGAGATCCGAGGAATATCGAAATCG
GGGCGCGCCTGGCCTCCGCGCCGGGTTTTGGCGCCTCCCGCGGGCGCCCCCCTCGTCACGGCGAGCGCTG
CCACGTCAGACGAAGGGCGCAGGAGCGTCCTGATCCTTCCGCCCGGACGCTCAGGACAGCGGCCCGCTGC
TCATAAGACTCGGCCTTAGAACCCCAGTATCAGCAGAAGGACATTTTAGGACGGGACTTGGGTGACTCTA
GGGCACTGGTTTTCTTTCCAGAGAGCGGAACAGGCGAGGAAAAGTAGTCCCTTCTCGGCGATTCTGCGGA
GGGATCTCCGTGGGGCGGTGAACGCCGATGATTATATAAGGACGCGCCGGGTGTGGCACAGCTAGTTCCG
TCGCAGCCGGGATTTGGGTCGCGGTTCTTGTTTGTGGATCGCTGTGATCGTCACTTGGTGAGTAGCGGGC
TGCTGGGCTGGCCGGGGCTTTCGTGGCCGCCGGGCCGCTCGGTGGGACGGAAGCGTGTGGAGAGACCGCC
AAGGGCTGTAGTCTGGGTCCGCGAGCAAGGTTGCCCTGAACTGGGGGTTGGGGGGAGCGCAGCAAAATGG
CGGCTGTTCCCGAGTCTTGAATGGAAGACGCTTGTGAGGCGGGCTGTGAGGTCGTTGAAACAAGGTGGGG
GGCATGGTGGGCGGCAAGAACCCAAGGTCTTGAGCCCTTCGCTAATGCGGGAAAGCTCTTATTCGGGTGA
GATGGGCTGGGCACCATCTGGGGACCCTGACGTGAAGTTTGTCACTGACTGGAGAACTCGGTTTGTCGTC
TGTTGCGGGGGCGGCAGTTATGGCGGTGCCGTTGGGCAGTGCACCCGTACCTTTGGGAGCGCGCGCCCTC
GTCGTGTCGTGACGTCACCCGTTCTGTTGGCTTATAATGCAGGGTGGGGCCACCTGCCGGTAGGTGTGCG
GTAGGCTTTTCTCCGTCGCAGGACGCAGGGTTCGGGCCTAGGGTAGGCTCTCCTGAATCGACAGGCGCCG
GACCTCTGGTGAGGGGAGGGATAAGTGAGGCGTCAGTTTCTTTGGTCGGTTTTATGTACCTATCTTCTTA
AGTAGCTGAAGCTCCGGTTTTGAACTATGCGCTCGGGGTTGGCGAGTGTGTTTTGTGAAGTTTTTTAGGC
ACCTTTTGAAATGTAATCATTTGGGTCAATATGTAATTTTCAGTGTTAGACTTGTAAATTGTCCGCTAAA
TTCTGGCCGTTTTTGGCTTTTTTGTTAGACAACATGGGTAAAAAGCCTGAACTCACCGCGACGTCTGTCG
AGAAGTTTCTGATCGAAAAGTTCGACAGCGTCTCCGACCTGATGCAGCTCTCGGAGGGCGAAGAATCTCG
TGCTTTCAGCTTCGATGTAGGAGGGCGTGGATATGTCCTGCGGGTAAATAGCTGCGCCGATGGTTTCTAC
AAAGATCGTTATGTTTATCGGCACTTTGCATCCGCCGCGCTCCCGATTCCGGAAGTGCTTGACATTGGGG
AGTTCAGCGAGAGCCTGACCTATTGCATCTCCCGCCGTGCACAGGGTGTCACGTTGCAAGACCTGCCTGA
AACCGAACTGCCCGCTGTTCTGCAGCCGGTCGCGGAGGCAATGGATGCCATCGCTGCCGCCGATCTTAGC
CAGACGAGCGGGTTCGGCCCATTCGGACCGCAAGGAATCGGTCAATACACTACATGGCGTGATTTCATAT
GCGCGATTGCTGATCCCCATGTGTATCACTGGCAAACTGTGATGGACGACACCGTCAGTGCGTCCGTCGC
GCAGGCTCTCGATGAGCTGATGCTTTGGGCCGAGGACTGCCCCGAAGTCCGGCACCTCGTGCACGCGGAT
TTCGGCTCCAACAATGTCCTGACGGACAATGGCCGCATAACAGCGGTCATTGACTGGAGCGAGGCGATGT
TCGGGGATTCCCAATACGAGGTCGCCAACATCTTCTTCTGGAGGCCGTGGTTGGCTTGTATGGAGCAGCA
GACGCGCTACTTCGAGCGGAGGCATCCGGAGCTTGCAGGATCGCCCCGGCTCCGGGCGTATATGCTCCGC
ATTGGTCTTGACCAACTCTATCAGAGCTTGGTTGACGGCAATTTCGATGATGCAGCTTGGGCGCAGGGTC
GATGCGACGCAATCGTCCGATCCGGAGCCGGGACTGTCGGGCGTACACAAATCGCCCGCAGAAGCGCCGC
CGTCTGGACCGATGGCTGTGTAGAAGTACTCGCCGATAGTGGAAACCGACGCCCCAGCACTCGTCCGAGG
GCAAAGGAATAAGCTAGTATGTAAGCCTAGTCTTAGATAATAAAATCGCTATCCATCGAAGATGGATGTG
TGTTGGTTTTTTGTGTGTGTAACGCTAGGCGCGCCTGGTGTACCGAGAACGATCCTCTCAGTGCGAGTCT
CGACGATCCATATCGTTGCTTGGCAGTCAGCCAGTCGGAATCCAGCTTGGGACCCAGGAAGTCCAATCGT
CAGATATTGTACTCAAGCCTGGTCACGGCAGCGTACCGATCTGTTTAAACCTAGATATTGATAGTCTGAT
CGGTCAACGTATAATCGAGTCCTAGCTTTTGCAAACATCTATCAAGAGACAGGATCAGCAGGAGGCTTTC
GCATGAGTATTCAACATTTCCGTGTCGCCCTTATTCCCTTTTTTGCGGCATTTTGCCTTCCTGTTTTTGC
TCACCCAGAAACGCTGGTGAAAGTAAAAGATGCTGAAGATCAGTTGGGTGCGCGAGTGGGTTACATCGAA
CTGGATCTCAACAGCGGTAAGATCCTTGAGAGTTTTCGCCCCGAAGAACGCTTTCCAATGATGAGCACTT
TTAAAGTTCTGCTATGTGGCGCGGTATTATCCCGTATTGACGCCGGGCAAGAGCAACTCGGTCGCCGCAT
ACACTATTCTCAGAATGACTTGGTTGAGTATTCACCAGTCACAGAAAAGCATCTTACGGATGGCATGACA
GTAAGAGAATTATGCAGTGCTGCCATAACCATGAGTGATAACACTGCGGCCAACTTACTTCTGACAACGA
TTGGAGGACCGAAGGAGCTAACCGCTTTTTTGCACAACATGGGGGATCATGTAACTCGCCTTGATCGTTG
GGAACCGGAGCTGAATGAAGCCATACCAAACGACGAGCGTGACACCACGATGCCTGTAGCAATGGCAACA
ACCTTGCGTAAACTATTAACTGGCGAACTACTTACTCTAGCTTCCCGGCAACAGTTGATAGACTGGATGG
AGGCGGATAAAGTTGCAGGACCACTTCTGCGCTCGGCCCTTCCGGCTGGCTGGTTTATTGCTGATAAATC
TGGAGCCGGTGAGCGTGGGTCTCGCGGTATCATTGCAGCACTGGGGCCAGATGGTAAGCCCTCCCGTATC
GTAGTTATCTACACGACGGGGAGTCAGGCAACTATGGATGAACGAAATAGACAGATCGCTGAGATAGGTG
CCTCACTGATTAAGCATTGGTAACCGATTCTAGGTGCATTGGCGCAGAAAAAAATGCCTGATGCGACGCT
GCGCGTCTTATACTCCCACATATGCCAGATTCAGCAACGGATACGGCTTCCCCAACTTGCCCACTTCCAT
ACGTGTCCTCCTTACCAGAAATTTATCCTTAAGATCGTTTAAACTCGACTCTGGCTCTATCGAATCTCCG
TCGTTTCGAGCTTACGCGAACAGCCGTGGCGCTCATTTGCTCGTCGGGCATCGAATCTCGTCAGCTATCG
TCAGCTTACCTTTTTGGCAGCGATCGCGGCTCCCGACATCTTGGACCATTAGCTCCACAGGTATCTTCTT
CCCTCTAGTGGTCATAACAGCAGCTTCAGCTACCTCTCAATTCAAAAAACCCCTCAAGACCCGTTTAGAG
GCCCCAAGGGGTTATGCTATCAATCGTTGCGTTACACACACAAAAAACCAACACACATCCATCTTCGATG
GATAGCGATTTTATTATCTAACTGCTGATCGAGTGTAGCCAGATCTAGTAATCAATTACGGGGTCATTAG
TTCATAGCCCATATATGGAGTTCCGCGTTACATAACTTACGGTAAATGGCCCGCCTGGCTGACCGCCCAA
CGACCCCCGCCCATTGACGTCAATAATGACGTATGTTCCCATAGTAACGCCAATAGGGACTTTCCATTGA
CGTCAATGGGTGGAGTATTTACGGTAAACTGCCCACTTGGCAGTACATCAAGTGTATCATATGCCAAGTA
CGCCCCCTATTGACGTCAATGACGGTAAATGGCCCGCCTGGCATTATGCCCAGTACATGACCTTATGGGA
CTTTCCTACTTGGCAGTACATCTACGTATTAGTCATCGCTATTACCATGCTGATGCGGTTTTGGCAGTAC
ATCAATGGGCGTGGATAGCGGTTTGACTCACGGGGATTTCCAAGTCTCCACCCCATTGACGTCAATGGGA
GTTTGTTTTGGCACCAAAATCAACGGGACTTTCCAAAATGTCGTAACAACTCCGCCCCATTGACGCAAAT
GGGCGGTAGGCGTGTACGGTGGGAGGTCTATATAAGCAGAGCTGGTTTAGTGAACCGTCAGATCAGATCT
TTGTCGATCCTACCATCCACTCGACACACCCGCCAGCGGCCGC
